Addgene plasmid #47588: EGFP-hPCM2w/b delta6
Depositing lab: Emanuel Strehler. Depositing organization: Mayo Foundation for Medical Education and Research. Publication: Alternative splicing of the first intracellular loop of plasma membrane Ca2+-ATPase isoform 2 alters its membrane targeting. Chicka MC, Strehler EE. J Biol Chem. 2003 May 16;278(20):18464-70. Epub 2003 Mar 6. 10.1074/jbc.M301482200 PubMed 12624087.
Backbone
  Vector backbone: pEGFP-C1
  Backbone manufacturer: Clontech; modified as described in Rogers et al JBC 2005
  Backbone size w/o insert (bp): 4700
  Vector type: Mammalian Expression
Growth in bacteria
  Bacterial resistance: Kanamycin, 50 μg/mL
  Growth temperature: 37°C
  Growth strain: DH5alpha
  Copy number: High Copy
Gene/Insert
  Gene/Insert name: PMCA2w/b delta6 (alt names: ATPase, Ca++ transporting, plasma membrane 2; ATP2B2)
  Species: H. sapiens (human)
  Insert size (bp): 3728
  Mutation: 6 C-terminal AA deleted (needed for PDZ binding)
  Entrez Gene: ATP2B2 (a.k.a. DFNA82, PMCA2, PMCA2a, PMCA2i)
  Promoter: CMV
  Tag / fusion protein: EGFP-HA-His (N terminal on backbone)
  Cloning method: Restriction Enzyme; 5′ cloning site NotI (not destroyed); 3′ cloning site SalI (not destroyed)
  Sequencing primers: 5′ EGFP-C; 3′ SV40pA-R
Terms and licenses: Academic/Nonprofit Terms; Industry Terms: Not Available to Industry
How to cite: EGFP-hPCM2w/b delta6 was a gift from Emanuel Strehler (Addgene plasmid # 47588 ; http://n2t.net/addgene:47588 ; RRID:Addgene_47588)
