[The description below was written by a language model from this plasmid's Addgene catalogue record and pLannotate feature annotations shown in this document.]
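Description:
EGFP-hPCM2w/b delta6 is a mammalian expression plasmid built on a modified Clontech pEGFP-C1 backbone. It encodes a human plasma membrane Ca2+-ATPase isoform 2 (PMCA2, gene ATP2B2) in the w/b splice form, fused at its N-terminus to EGFP. The full sequence is about 8.5 kb. It replicates in E. coli at high copy from a ColE1/pUC-type origin and also carries an f1 phage origin. Selection relies on a single NeoR/KanR (Tn5 aminoglycoside phosphotransferase) gene placed behind tandem bacterial (bla) and SV40 early promoters and terminated by the HSV TK polyadenylation signal. This arrangement gives kanamycin resistance in bacteria and allows G418 selection in transfected mammalian cells. The short ble, bGH poly(A) and large T antigen fragments in the feature table appear to be backbone remnants or partial annotation matches, not functional elements.

The expression cassette is driven by the human CMV immediate early enhancer and promoter. EGFP is followed by a short linker derived from the multiple cloning site. According to the catalogue entry, the modified backbone supplies an EGFP-HA-His tag, although the HA and His elements are not annotated separately in the feature table. The roughly 3.7 kb ATP2B2 coding sequence is inserted between NotI and SalI sites and is terminated by the SV40 polyadenylation signal. The "delta6" mutation removes the six C-terminal amino acids, which the record notes are needed for PDZ domain binding. The construct therefore produces a fluorescent pump lacking its PDZ-interaction motif. The associated study examined how alternative splicing of the first intracellular loop affects membrane targeting of PMCA2. This suggests the plasmid is used to image PMCA2w/b localization in transfected cells and to test whether C-terminal PDZ interactions contribute to it.
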