Features (pLannotate 1.2.2; 16 found; start..end, strand, type, name):
     61..364     +  enhancer       CMV enhancer: human cytomegalovirus immediate early enhancer
    365..568     +  promoter       CMV promoter: human cytomegalovirus (CMV) immediate early promoter
    613..1329    +  CDS            EGFP: EGFP is a basic (constitutively fluorescent) green fluorescent protein published in 1996, derived from Aequorea victoria. It is reported to be a rapidly-maturing weak dimer with moderate acid sensitivity.
   1330..1384    +  misc_feature   MCS (fragment): multiple cloning site
   1396..5106    +  CDS            ATP2B2: AT2B2_HUMAN - Also known as PMCA2 From Homo sapiens (Human).
   5115..5142    +  misc_feature   MCS (fragment): multiple cloning site
   5159..5243    +  CDS            large T antigen (fragment): large T antigen from SV40 (simian virus 40)
   5266..5387    +  polyA_signal   SV40 poly(A) signal: SV40 polyadenylation signal
   5421..5849    -  rep_origin     f1 ori (sequence partly withheld): f1 bacteriophage origin of replication; arrow indicates direction of (+) strand synthesis
   5876..5980    +  promoter       AmpR promoter: bla
   5982..6339    +  promoter       SV40 promoter: SV40 enhancer and early promoter
   6374..7168    +  CDS            NeoR/KanR: aminoglycoside phosphotransferase from Tn5; aph(3')-II (or nptII); confers resistance to neomycin, kanamycin, and G418 (Geneticin®)
   7189..7341    +  CDS            ble (fragment): BLE_KLEPN - Experimental evidence at protein level: Swiss-Prot protein existence level 1. Binding protein with a strong affinity to the bleomycin family of antibiotics. Binds to CL990; an antimitotic-antibiotic compound. From Klebsiella pneumoniae.
   7400..7447    +  polyA_signal   HSV TK poly(A) signal: herpes simplex virus thymidine kinase polyadenylation signal (Cole and Stacy, 1985)
   7538..7554    -  polyA_signal   bGH poly(A) signal (fragment): bovine growth hormone polyadenylation signal
   7776..8364    +  rep_origin     ori: high-copy-number ColE1/pMB1/pBR322/pUC origin of replication
>Addgene plasmid #47588 | EGFP-hPCM2w/b delta6 | depositor full sequence | sequence record 67923 | Full Sequence
TAGTTATTAATAGTAATCAATTACGGGGTCATTAGTTCATAGCCCATATATGGAGTTCCGCGTTACATAA
CTTACGGTAAATGGCCCGCCTGGCTGACCGCCCAACGACCCCCGCCCATTGACGTCAATAATGACGTATG
TTCCCATAGTAACGCCAATAGGGACTTTCCATTGACGTCAATGGGTGGAGTATTTACGGTAAACTGCCCA
CTTGGCAGTACATCAAGTGTATCATATGCCAAGTACGCCCCCTATTGACGTCAATGACGGTAAATGGCCC
GCCTGGCATTATGCCCAGTACATGACCTTATGGGACTTTCCTACTTGGCAGTACATCTACGTATTAGTCA
TCGCTATTACCATGGTGATGCGGTTTTGGCAGTACATCAATGGGCGTGGATAGCGGTTTGACTCACGGGG
ATTTCCAAGTCTCCACCCCATTGACGTCAATGGGAGTTTGTTTTGGCACCAAAATCAACGGGACTTTCCA
AAATGTCGTAACAACTCCGCCCCATTGACGCAAATGGGCGGTAGGCGTGTACGGTGGGAGGTCTATATAA
GCAGAGCTGGTTTAGTGAACCGTCAGATCCGCTAGCGCTACCGGTCGCCACCATGGTGAGCAAGGGCGAG
GAGCTGTTCACCGGGGTGGTGCCCATCCTGGTCGAGCTGGACGGCGACGTAAACGGCCACAAGTTCAGCG
TGTCCGGCGAGGGCGAGGGCGATGCCACCTACGGCAAGCTGACCCTGAAGTTCATCTGCACCACCGGCAA
GCTGCCCGTGCCCTGGCCCACCCTCGTGACCACCCTGACCTACGGCGTGCAGTGCTTCAGCCGCTACCCC
GACCACATGAAGCAGCACGACTTCTTCAAGTCCGCCATGCCCGAAGGCTACGTCCAGGAGCGCACCATCT
TCTTCAAGGACGACGGCAACTACAAGACCCGCGCCGAGGTGAAGTTCGAGGGCGACACCCTGGTGAACCG
CATCGAGCTGAAGGGCATCGACTTCAAGGAGGACGGCAACATCCTGGGGCACAAGCTGGAGTACAACTAC
AACAGCCACAACGTCTATATCATGGCCGACAAGCAGAAGAACGGCATCAAGGTGAACTTCAAGATCCGCC
ACAACATCGAGGACGGCAGCGTGCAGCTCGCCGACCACTACCAGCAGAACACCCCCATCGGCGACGGCCC
CGTGCTGCTGCCCGACAACCACTACCTGAGCACCCAGTCCGCCCTGAGCAAAGACCCCAACGAGAAGCGC
GATCACATGGTCCTGCTGGAGTTCGTGACCGCCGCCGGGATCACTCTCGGCATGGACGAGCTGTACAAGT
CCGGACTCAGATCTCGAGCTCAAGCTTCGAATTCTGCAGTCGACGGTACCGCGGTGGCGGCCGCCATGGG
TGACATGACCAACAGCGACTTTTACTCCAAAAACCAAAGAAATGAGTCGAGCCATGGGGGCGAGTTCGGG
TGCACAATGGAGGAGCTCCGCTCCCTCATGGAGCTGCGGGGCACTGAGGCTGTGGTCAAGATCAAGGAGA
CTTATGGGGACACCGAAGCCATCTGCCGGCGCCTCAAAACCTCACCTGTTGAAGGTTTGCCGGGCACCGC
TCCAGACCTGGAAAAGAGAAAGCAAATTTTTGGGCAAAACTTTATACCTCCAAAGAAGCCAAAAACCTTC
CTGCAGCTCGTGTGGGAGGCGCTGCAGGACGTGACGCTCATCATCCTGGAGATTGCCGCCATCATCTCCC
TGGGGCTGTCCTTCTACCACCCGCCCGGCGAGGGCAACGAAGGATGTGCGACGGCCCAGGGTGGGGCAGA
GGATGAAGGAGAGGCAGAGGCAGGTTGGATCGAGGGGGCCGCCATTCTCCTCTCAGTTATCTGTGTGGTC
CTGGTCACGGCCTTCAATGACTGGAGCAAAGAGAAACAGTTCCGGGGCCTGCAGAGCCGCATCGAGCAGG
AACAGAAATTTACCGTGGTCCGGGCTGGCCAGGTGGTGCAGATCCCTGTGGCTGAGATCGTGGTTGGGGA
CATAGCCCAGGTCAAATATGGTGACCTCCTCCCTGCCGACGGCCTCTTCATCCAGGGCAATGACCTCAAG
ATTGATGAAAGCTCCCTAACTGGAGAGTCTGACCAGGTGCGCAAGTCCGTGGACAAGGACCCCATGCTGC
TGTCAGGAACCCACGTGATGGAGGGCTCAGGACGGATGTTGGTGACTGCTGTGGGTGTGAACTCTCAGAC
TGGCATCATCTTTACCCTCCTGGGGGCTGGTGGTGAAGAGGAAGAGAAGAAAGACAAAAAAGGTGTGAAG
AAGGGGGATGGCCTTCAGCTACCAGCAGCAGACGGTGCGGCAGCTTCAAACGCTGCAGATAGTGCGAATG
CCAGCCTAGTCAATGGTAAAATGCAGGATGGCAATGTGGACGCCAGCCAGAGCAAAGCCAAACAACAGGA
CGGGGCAGCCGCCATGGAGATGCAGCCCCTCAAGAGTGCCGAGGGCGGCGACGCTGACGACAGGAAGAAG
GCCAGCATGCACAAGAAGGAGAAGTCCGTGCTGCAGGGCAAGCTCACCAAGCTGGCTGTGCAGATCGGGA
AGGCGGGCTTGGTGATGTCAGCCATCACGGTGATCATCCTGGTGCTCTACTTCACTGTGGACACCTTCGT
GGTCAACAAGAAGCCGTGGCTGCCTGAGTGCACGCCCGTCTACGTGCAGTACTTTGTCAAGTTCTTCATC
ATTGGCGTGACGGTGCTGGTGGTCGCCGTGCCCGAGGGGCTCCCTCTGGCCGTCACCATCTCGTTGGCCT
ATTCGGTGAAGAAAATGATGAAGGACAACAACCTGGTACGCCACCTGGATGCCTGTGAGACCATGGGCAA
TGCCACAGCCATCTGCTCAGACAAGACAGGCACGCTGACCACCAATCGCATGACAGTGGTACAGGCCTAT
GTCGGCGACGTCCACTATAAAGAGATCCCCGACCCCAGCTCCATCAACACCAAGACCATGGAGCTGCTGA
TCAATGCCATCGCCATCAACAGCGCCTACACCACCAAGATTCTGCCCCCAGAGAAGGAGGGCGCCCTGCC
TCGGCAGGTGGGCAACAAGACGGAGTGCGGCCTGCTGGGCTTCGTGCTGGACCTGAAGCAGGACTACGAG
CCCGTGCGCAGCCAGATGCCAGAGGAGAAGTTGTACAAAGTGTACACCTTCAACTCCGTGCGCAAGTCCA
TGAGCACTGTCATCAAGCTGCCCGACGAGAGCTTCCGCATGTACAGCAAGGGGGCTTCTGAGATCGTGCT
CAAGAAGTGCTGCAAAATCCTCAATGGGGCGGGAGAGCCTCGTGTCTTCCGGCCCCGCGACCGGGACGAG
ATGGTAAAGAAGGTGATTGAGCCCATGGCTTGCGATGGGCTCCGCACTATCTGCGTGGCCTACCGCGACT
TCCCCAGCAGCCCGGAGCCGGACTGGGACAATGAGAATGACATCCTCAACGAACTCACCTGCATCTGCGT
GGTGGGCATCGAGGACCCGGTGCGGCCAGAGGTCCCAGAAGCCATCCGCAAGTGCCAGCGGGCAGGCATC
ACGGTCCGCATGGTCACTGGCGACAATATCAACACGGCTCGGGCCATCGCCATCAAGTGTGGCATCATCC
ATCCTGGGGAGGACTTTCTGTGCCTCGAGGGCAAGGAGTTCAACAGGAGGATCCGCAACGAGAAGGGGGA
GATTGAGCAGGAGCGAATTGACAAGATCTGGCCAAAGCTGCGGGTGCTGGCTCGCTCCTCCCCAACGGAC
AAGCATACCCTGGTTAAAGGCATCATCGACAGCACACACACTGAGCAGCGGCAGGTGGTGGCCGTGACGG
GGGACGGGACCAACGACGGGCCTGCACTCAAGAAGGCCGACGTGGGCTTCGCCATGGGCATCGCAGGCAC
TGACGTGGCCAAGGAGGCCTCAGACATCATCCTGACAGACGACAATTTCAGCAGCATCGTCAAGGCAGTG
ATGTGGGGCCGCAACGTCTATGACAGCATCTCCAAATTCTTGCAGTTCCAGCTCACCGTCAACGTGGTGG
CCGTGATTGTGGCCTTCACAGGCGCCTGCATCACGCAGGACTCCCCTCTGAAGGCCGTGCAGATGCTCTG
GGTGAACCTCATCATGGACACGTTTGCCTCGCTGGCACTGGCCACTGAGCCGCCCACGGAGACCCTGCTG
CTGAGGAAGCCGTACGGCCGCAACAAGCCGCTCATCTCCAGGACCATGATGAAGAACATCCTGGGCCATG
CTGTCTACCAGCTTGCCCTCATCTTCACCCTGCTCTTTGTTGGCGAGAAGATGTTCCAGATCGACAGCGG
GAGGAACGCGCCCCTGCATTCGCCACCCTCAGAACATTACACCATCATCTTCAACACCTTCGTCATGATG
CAGCTCTTCAACGAGATCAACGCCCGCAAGATCCACGGCGAGCGCAATGTCTTTGACGGCATCTTCCGGA
ACCCCATCTTCTGCACCATCGTGCTGGGCACCTTTGCCATCCAGATAGTGATCGTGCAGTTTGGAGGGAA
GCCATTCAGCTGCTCTCCACTGCAGCTGGACCAGTGGATGTGGTGCATATTCATTGGGTTAGGAGAGCTC
GTTTGGGGCCAGGTCATCGCCACCATCCCGACCAGCAGACTCAAGTTCCTCAAGGAGGCAGGCAGGCTCA
CACAGAAGGAGGAGATCCCGGAGGAGGAGCTCAACGAGGACGTGGAGGAGATCGACCACGCGGAGCGGGA
GCTGCGGCGGGGCCAGATCCTGTGGTTCCGAGGCCTGAATCGGATCCAGACACAGATCCGCGTCGTGAAG
GCGTTCCGTAGCTCTCTCTATGAAGGTTTAGAAAAGCCTGAATCTCGAACCTCCATCCATAACTTCATGG
CTCATCCTGAATTCCGGATCGAAGATTCCCAGCCCCACATCCCCCTCATTGATGACACCGACCTGGAAGA
AGATGCCGCGCTCAAGCAGAACTCGAGCCCGCCGTCATCCCTCAACAAGAACAACAGCGCCATCGACAGT
GGGATCAACCTGACGACCGACACAAGCAAATCAGCTACCTCTTCAAGTCCAGGGAGCCCCATCCACTAGC
CTGGAGTCGACGGTACCGCGGGCCCGGGATCCACCGGATCTAGATAACTGATCATAATCAGCCATACCAC
ATTTGTAGAGGTTTTACTTGCTTTAAAAAACCTCCCACACCTCCCCCTGAACCTGAAACATAAAATGAAT
GCAATTGTTGTTGTTAACTTGTTTATTGCAGCTTATAATGGTTACAAATAAAGCAATAGCATCACAAATT
TCACAAATAAAGCATTTTTTTCACTGCATTCTAGTTGTGGTTTGTCCAAACTCATCAATGTATCTTAACG
CGTAAATTGTAAGCGTTAATATTTTGTTAAAATTCGCGTTAAATTTTTGTTAAATCAGCTCATTTTTTAA
CCAATAGGCCGAAATCGGCAAAATCCCTTATAAATCAAAAGAATAGACCGAGATAGGGT
[37 nt withheld, positions 5520-5556]
AAAGAACGTGGACTCCAACGTCAAAGG
[49 nt withheld, positions 5584-5632]
T
[91 nt withheld, positions 5634-5724]
G
[124 nt withheld, positions 5726-5849]
CAGGTGGCACTTTTCGGGGAAATGTGCGCGGAACCCCTATTTGTTTATTTTTCTAAATACATTCAAATAT
GTATCCGCTCATGAGACAATAACCCTGATAAATGCTTCAATAATATTGAAAAAGGAAGAGTCCTGAGGCG
GAAAGAACCAGCTGTGGAATGTGTGTCAGTTAGGGTGTGGAAAGTCCCCAGGCTCCCCAGCAGGCAGAAG
TATGCAAAGCATGCATCTCAATTAGTCAGCAACCAGGTGTGGAAAGTCCCCAGGCTCCCCAGCAGGCAGA
AGTATGCAAAGCATGCATCTCAATTAGTCAGCAACCATAGTCCCGCCCCTAACTCCGCCCATCCCGCCCC
TAACTCCGCCCAGTTCCGCCCATTCTCCGCCCCATGGCTGACTAATTTTTTTTATTTATGCAGAGGCCGA
GGCCGCCTCGGCCTCTGAGCTATTCCAGAAGTAGTGAGGAGGCTTTTTTGGAGGCCTAGGCTTTTGCAAA
GATCGATCAAGAGACAGGATGAGGATCGTTTCGCATGATTGAACAAGATGGATTGCACGCAGGTTCTCCG
GCCGCTTGGGTGGAGAGGCTATTCGGCTATGACTGGGCACAACAGACAATCGGCTGCTCTGATGCCGCCG
TGTTCCGGCTGTCAGCGCAGGGGCGCCCGGTTCTTTTTGTCAAGACCGACCTGTCCGGTGCCCTGAATGA
ACTGCAAGACGAGGCAGCGCGGCTATCGTGGCTGGCCACGACGGGCGTTCCTTGCGCAGCTGTGCTCGAC
GTTGTCACTGAAGCGGGAAGGGACTGGCTGCTATTGGGCGAAGTGCCGGGGCAGGATCTCCTGTCATCTC
ACCTTGCTCCTGCCGAGAAAGTATCCATCATGGCTGATGCAATGCGGCGGCTGCATACGCTTGATCCGGC
TACCTGCCCATTCGACCACCAAGCGAAACATCGCATCGAGCGAGCACGTACTCGGATGGAAGCCGGTCTT
GTCGATCAGGATGATCTGGACGAAGAGCATCAGGGGCTCGCGCCAGCCGAACTGTTCGCCAGGCTCAAGG
CGAGCATGCCCGACGGCGAGGATCTCGTCGTGACCCATGGCGATGCCTGCTTGCCGAATATCATGGTGGA
AAATGGCCGCTTTTCTGGATTCATCGACTGTGGCCGGCTGGGTGTGGCGGACCGCTATCAGGACATAGCG
TTGGCTACCCGTGATATTGCTGAAGAGCTTGGCGGCGAATGGGCTGACCGCTTCCTCGTGCTTTACGGTA
TCGCCGCTCCCGATTCGCAGCGCATCGCCTTCTATCGCCTTCTTGACGAGTTCTTCTGAGCGGGACTCTG
GGGTTCGAAATGACCGACCAAGCGACGCCCAACCTGCCATCACGAGATTTCGATTCCACCGCCGCCTTCT
ATGAAAGGTTGGGCTTCGGAATCGTTTTCCGGGACGCCGGCTGGATGATCCTCCAGCGCGGGGATCTCAT
GCTGGAGTTCTTCGCCCACCCTAGGGGGAGGCTAACTGAAACACGGAAGGAGACAATACCGGAAGGAACC
CGCGCTATGACGGCAATAAAAAGACAGAATAAAACGCACGGTGTTGGGTCGTTTGTTCATAAACGCGGGG
TTCGGTCCCAGGGCTGGCACTCTGTCGATACCCCACCGAGACCCCATTGGGGCCAATACGCCCGCGTTTC
TTCCTTTTCCCCACCCCACCCCCCAAGTTCGGGTGAAGGCCCAGGGCTCGCAGCCAACGTCGGGGCGGCA
GGCCCTGCCATAGCCTCAGGTTACTCATATATACTTTAGATTGATTTAAAACTTCATTTTTAATTTAAAA
GGATCTAGGTGAAGATCCTTTTTGATAATCTCATGACCAAAATCCCTTAACGTGAGTTTTCGTTCCACTG
AGCGTCAGACCCCGTAGAAAAGATCAAAGGATCTTCTTGAGATCCTTTTTTTCTGCGCGTAATCTGCTGC
TTGCAAACAAAAAAACCACCGCTACCAGCGGTGGTTTGTTTGCCGGATCAAGAGCTACCAACTCTTTTTC
CGAAGGTAACTGGCTTCAGCAGAGCGCAGATACCAAATACTGTCCTTCTAGTGTAGCCGTAGTTAGGCCA
CCACTTCAAGAACTCTGTAGCACCGCCTACATACCTCGCTCTGCTAATCCTGTTACCAGTGGCTGCTGCC
AGTGGCGATAAGTCGTGTCTTACCGGGTTGGACTCAAGACGATAGTTACCGGATAAGGCGCAGCGGTCGG
GCTGAACGGGGGGTTCGTGCACACAGCCCAGCTTGGAGCGAACGACCTACACCGAACTGAGATACCTACA
GCGTGAGCTATGAGAAAGCGCCACGCTTCCCGAAGGGAGAAAGGCGGACAGGTATCCGGTAAGCGGCAGG
GTCGGAACAGGAGAGCGCACGAGGGAGCTTCCAGGGGGAAACGCCTGGTATCTTTATAGTCCTGTCGGGT
TTCGCCACCTCTGACTTGAGCGTCGATTTTTGTGATGCTCGTCAGGGGGGCGGAGCCTATGGAAAAACGC
CAGCAACGCGGCCTTTTTACGGTTCCTGGCCTTTTGCTGGCCTTTTGCTCACATGTTCTTTCCTGCGTTA
TCCCCTGATTCTGTGGATAACCGTATTACCGCCATGCAT
