>Addgene plasmid #47588 | EGFP-hPCM2w/b delta6 | addgene partial sequence | sequence record 69734 | SV40pA-R 5'-GAAATTTGTGATGCTATTGC-3'
AACAACAACAATTGCATTCATTTTATGTTTCAGGTTCAGGGGGAGGTGTGGGAGGTTTTTTAAAGCAAGT
AAAACCTCTACAAATGTGGTATGGCTGATTATGATCAGTTATCTAGATCCGGTGGATCCCGGGCCCGCGG
TACCGTCGACTCCAGGCTAGTGGATGGGGCTCCCTGGACTTGAAGAGGTAGCTGATTTGCTTGTGTCGGT
CGTCAGGTTGATCCCACTGTCGATGGCGCTGTTGTTCTTGTTGAGGGATGACGGCGGGCTCGAGTTCTGC
TTGAGCGCGGCATCTTCTTCCAGGTCGGTGTCATCAATGAGGGGGATGTGGGGCTGGGAATCTTCGATCC
GGAATTCAGGATGAGCCATGAAGTTATTGATGGAGGTTCGAGATTCAGGCTTTTCTAAACCTTCATAGAG
AGAGCTACGGAACGCCTTCACGACGCGGATCTGTGTCTGGATCCGATTCAGGCCTCGGAACCACAGGATC
TGGCCCCGCCGCAGCTCCCGCTCCGCGTGGTCGATCTCCTCCACGTCCTCGTTGAGCTCCTCCTCCGGGA
TCTCCTCCTTCTGTGTGAGCCTGCCTGCCTCCTTGAGGAACTTGAGTCTGCTGGTCGGGATGGTGGCGAT
GACCTGGCCCCAAACGAGCTCTCCTAACCCAATGAATATGCACCACATCCACTGGTCCAGCTGCAGTGGA
GAGCAGCTGAATGGCTTCCCTCCAAACTGCACGATCACTATCTGGATGGCAAAGGTGCCCAGCACGATGG
TGCAGAAGATGGGGTTCCGGAAGATGCCGTCAAAGACATTGCGCTCGCCGTGGATCTTGCGGGCGTTGAT
CTCGTTGAAGAGCTGCATCATGACGAAGGTGTTGAAGATG
