>Addgene plasmid #47588 | EGFP-hPCM2w/b delta6 | addgene partial sequence | sequence record 69971 | EGFP-C 5'-CATGGTCCTGCTGGAGTTCGTG-3'
AGATCCTACCCCTATGATGTGCCTGACTATGCCCACCACCACCACCACCACCTGGTGCCCAGGGGCAGCA
GATCTCGAGCTCAAGCTTCGAATTCTGCAGTCGACGGTACCGCGGTGGCGGCCGCCATGGGTGACATGAC
CAACAGCGACTTTTACTCCAAAAACCAAAGAAATGAGTCGAGCCATGGGGGCGAGTTCGGGTGCACAATG
GAGGAGCTCCGCTCCCTCATGGAGCTGCGGGGCACTGAGGCTGTGGTCAAGATCAAGGAGACTTATGGGG
ACACCGAAGCCATCTGCCGGCGCCTCAAAACCTCACCTGTTGAAGGTTTGCCGGACACCGCTCCAGACCT
GGAAAAGAGAAAGCAAATTTTTGGGCAAAACTTTATACCTCCAAAGAAGCCAAAAACCTTCCTGCAGCTC
GTGTGGGAGGCGCTGCAGGACGTGACGCTCATCATCCTGGAGATTGCCGCCATCATCTCCCTGGGGCTGT
CCTTCTACCACCCGCCCGGCGAGGGCAACGAAGGATGTGCGACGGCCCAGGGTGGGGCAGAGGATGAAGG
AGAGGCAGAGGCAGGTTGGATCGAGGGGGCCGCCATTCTCCTCTCAGTTATCTGTGTGGTCCTGGTCACG
GCCTTCAATGACTGGAGCAAAGAGAAACAGTTCCGGGGCCTGCAGAGCCGCATCG
